>Addgene plasmid #208758 | pKLV-EF1a-mCherryBCL11B-W | addgene full sequence | sequence record 419589 | Addgene NGS Result
GTAAAACGACGGCCAGTGAGCGCGCGTAATACGACTCACTATAGGGCGAATTGACTAGTTATTAATAGTA
ATCAATTACGGGGTCATTAGTTCATAGCCCATATATGGAGTTCCGCGTTACATAACTTACGGTAAATGGC
CCGCCTGGCTGACCGCCCAACGACCCCCGCCCATTGACGTCAATAATGACGTATGTTCCCATAGTAACGC
CAATAGGGACTTTCCATTGACGTCAATGGGTGGAGTATTTACGGTAAACTGCCCACTTGGCAGTACATCA
AGTGTATCATATGCCAAGTACGCCCCCTATTGACGTCAATGACGGTAAATGGCCCGCCTGGCATTATGCC
CAGTACATGACCTTATGGGACTTTCCTACTTGGCAGTACATCTACGTATTAGTCATCGCTATTACCATGG
TGATGCGGTTTTGGCAGTACATCAATGGGCGTGGATAGCGGTTTGACTCACGGGGATTTCCAAGTCTCCA
CCCCATTGACGTCAATGGGAGTTTGTTTTGGCACCAAAATCAACGGGACTTTCCAAAATGTCGTAACAAC
TCCGCCCCATTGACGCAAATGGGCGGTAGGCGTGTACGGTGGGAGGTCTATATAAGCAGCGCGTTTTGCC
TGTACTGGGTCTCTCTGGTTAGACCAGATCTGAGCCTGGGAGCTCTCTGGCTAACTAGGGAACCCACTGC
TTAAGCCTCAATAAAGCTTGCCTTGAGTGCTTCAAGTAGTGTGTGCCCGTCTGTTGTGTGACTCTGGTAA
CTAGAGATCCCTCAGACCCTTTTAGTCAGTGTGGAAAATCTCTAGCAGTGGCGCCCGAACAGGGACTTGA
AAGCGAAAGGGAAACCAGAGGAGCTCTCTCGACGCAGGACTCGGCTTGCTGAAGCGCGCACGGCAAGAGG
CGAGGGGCGGCGACTGGTGAGTACGCCAAAAATTTTGACTAGCGGAGGCTAGAAGGAGAGAGATGGGTGC
GAGAGCGTCAGTATTAAGCGGGGGAGAATTAGATCGCGATGGGAAAAAATTCGGTTAAGGCCAGGGGGAA
AGAAAAAATATAAATTAAAACATATAGTATGGGCAAGCAGGGAGCTAGAACGATTCGCAGTTAATCCTGG
CCTGTTAGAAACATCAGAAGGCTGTAGACAAATACTGGGACAGCTACAACCATCCCTTCAGACAGGATCA
GAAGAACTTAGATCATTATATAATACAGTAGCAACCCTCTATTGTGTGCATCAAAGGATAGAGATAAAAG
ACACCAAGGAAGCTTTAGACAAGATAGAGGAAGAGCAAAACAAAAGTAAGACCACCGCACAGCAAGCGGC
CGGCCGCTGATCTTCAGACCTGGAGGAGGAGATATGAGGGACAATTGGAGAAGTGAATTATATAAATATA
AAGTAGTAAAAATTGAACCATTAGGAGTAGCACCCACCAAGGCAAAGAGAAGAGTGGTGCAGAGAGAAAA
AAGAGCAGTGGGAATAGGAGCTTTGTTCCTTGGGTTCTTGGGAGCAGCAGGAAGCACTATGGGCGCAGCG
TCAATGACGCTGACGGTACAGGCCAGACAATTATTGTCTGGTATAGTGCAGCAGCAGAACAATTTGCTGA
GGGCTATTGAGGCGCAACAGCATCTGTTGCAACTCACAGTCTGGGGCATCAAGCAGCTCCAGGCAAGAAT
CCTGGCTGTGGAAAGATACCTAAAGGATCAACAGCTCCTGGGGATTTGGGGTTGCTCTGGAAAACTCATT
TGCACCACTGCTGTGCCTTGGAATGCTAGTTGGAGTAATAAATCTCTGGAACAGATTTGGAATCACACGA
CCTGGATGGAGTGGGACAGAGAAATTAACAATTACACAAGCTTAATACACTCCTTAATTGAAGAATCGCA
AAACCAGCAAGAAAAGAATGAACAAGAATTATTGGAATTAGATAAATGGGCAAGTTTGTGGAATTGGTTT
AACATAACAAATTGGCTGTGGTATATAAAATTATTCATAATGATAGTAGGAGGCTTGGTAGGTTTAAGAA
TAGTTTTTGCTGTACTTTCTATAGTGAATAGAGTTAGGCAGGGATATTCACCATTATCGTTTCAGACCCA
CCTCCCAACCCCGAGGGGACCCGACAGGCCCGAAGGAATAGAAGAAGAAGGTGGAGAGAGAGACAGAGAC
AGATCCATTCGATTAGTGAACGGATCGGCACTGCGTGCGCCAATTCTGCAGACAAATGGCAGTATTCATC
CACAATTTTAAAAGAAAAGGGGGGATTGGGGGGTACAGTGCAGGGGAAAGAATAGTAGACATAATAGCAA
CAGACATACAAACTAAAGAATTACAAAAACAAATTACAAAAATTCAAAATTTTCGGGTTTATTACAGGGA
CAGCAGAGATCCAGTTTGGTTAGTACCGGGCCCTACGCGTGAGGGGCGCGGAAGCCGGGGCGGAGGAGGA
GCCAACCCCGGGCTGGGCTGAGACCCGCAGAGGAAGACGCTCTAGGGATTTGTCCCGGACTAGCGAGATG
GCAAGGCTGAGGACGGGAGGCTGATTGAGAGGCGAAGGTACACCCTAATCTCAATACAACCTTTGGAGCT
AAGCCAGCAATGGTAGAGGGAAGATTCTGCACGTCCCTTCCAGGCGGCCTCCCCGTCACCACCCCCCCCA
ACCCGCCCCGACCGGAGCTGAGAGTAATTCATACAAAAGGACTCGCCCCTGCCTTGGGGAATCCCAGGGA
CCGTCGTTAAACTCCCACTAACGTAGAACCCAGAGATCGCTGCGTTCCCGCCCCCTCACCCGCCCGCTCT
CGTCATCACTGAGGTGGAGAAGAGCATGCGTGAGGCTCCGGTGCCCGTCAGTGGGCAGAGCGCACATCGC
CCACAGTCCCCGAGAAGTTGGGGGGAGGGGTCGGCAATTGAACCGGTGCCTAGAGAAAGTGGCGCGGGGT
AAACTGGGAAAGTGATGTCGTGTACTGGCTCCGCCTTTTTCCCGAGGGTGGGGGAGAACCGTATATAAGT
GCAGTAGTCGCCGTGAACGTTCTTTTTCGCAACGGGTTTGCCGCCAGAACACAGGTAAGTGCCGTGTGTG
GTTCCCGCGGGCCTGGCCTCTTTACGGGTTATGGCCCTTGCGTGCCTTGAATTACTTCCACGCCCCTGGC
TGCAGTACGTGATTCTTGATCCCGAGCTTCGGGTTGGAAGTGGGTGGGAGAGTTCGAGGCCTTGCGCTTA
AGGAGCCCCTTCGCCTCGTGCTTGAGTTGAGGCCTGGCCTGGGCGCTGGGGCCGCCGCGTGCGAATCTGG
TGGCACCTTCGCGCCTGTCTCGCTGCTTTCGATAAGTCTCTAGCCATTTAAAATTTTTGATGACCTGCTG
CGACGCTTTTTTTCTGGCAAGATAGTCTTGTAAATGCGGGCCAAGATCTGCACACTGGTATTTCGGTTTT
TGGGGCCGCGGGCGGCGACGGGGCCCGTGCGTCCCAGCGCACATGTTCGGCGAGGCGGGGCCTGCGAGCG
CGGCCACCGAGAATCGGACGGGGGTAGTCTCAAGCTGGCCGGCCTGCTCTGGTGCCTGGCCTCGCGCCGC
CGTGTATCGCCCCGCCCTGGGCGGCAAGGCTGGCCCGGTCGGCACCAGTTGCGTGAGCGGAAAGATGGCC
GCTTCCCGGCCCTGCTGCAGGGAGCTCAAAATGGAGGACGCGGCGCTCGGGAGAGCGGGCGGGTGAGTCA
CCCACACAAAGGAAAAGGGCCTTTCCGTCCTCAGCCGTCGCTTCATGTGACTCCACGGAGTACCGGGCGC
CGTCCAGGCACCTCGATTAGTTCTCGAGCTTTTGGAGTACGTCGTCTTTAGGTTGGGGGGAGGGGTTTTA
TGCGATGGAGTTTCCCCACACTGAGTGGGTGGAGACTGAAGTTAGGCCAGCTTGGCACTTGATGTAATTC
TCCTTGGAATTTGCCCTTTTTGAGTTTGGATCTTGGTTCATTCTCAAGCCTCAGACAGTGGTTCAAAGTT
TTTTTCTTCCATTTCAGGTGTCGTGGAAGCTTGGCGCGCCCACCATGGTGAGCAAGGGCGAGGAGGATAA
CTCCGCCATCATCAAGGAGTTCCTGCGCTTCAAGGTGCACATGGAGGGCTCCGTGAACGGCCACGAGTTC
GAGATCGAGGGCGAGGGCGAGGGCCGCCCCTACGAGGGCACCCAGACCGCCAAGCTGAAGGTGACCAAGG
GTGGCCCCCTGCCCTTCGCCTGGGACATCCTGTCCCCTCAGTTCATGTACGGCTCCAAGGCCTACGTGAA
GCACCCCGCCGACATCCCCGACTACTTGAAGCTGTCCTTCCCCGAGGGCTTCAAGTGGGAGCGCGTGATG
AACTTCGAGGACGGCGGCGTGGTGACCGTGACCCAGGACTCCTCTCTGCAGGACGGCGAGTTCATCTACA
AGGTGAAGCTGCGCGGCACCAACTTCCCCTCCGACGGCCCCGTAATGCAGAAGAAGACCATGGGCTGGGA
GGCCTCCTCCGAGCGGATGTACCCCGAGGACGGCGCCCTGAAGGGCGAGATCAAGCAGAGGCTGAAGCTG
AAGGACGGCGGCCACTACGACGCTGAGGTCAAGACCACCTACAAGGCCAAGAAGCCCGTGCAGCTGCCCG
GCGCCTACAACGTCAACATCAAGTTGGACATCACCTCCCACAACGAGGACTACACCATCGTGGAACAGTA
CGAACGCGCCGAGGGCCGCCACTCCACCGGCGGCATGGACGAGCTGTATAAGGGCGGCGGGTCCGGAGGA
GAGGGCAGAGGATCTCTTCTAACATGCGGTGACGTGGAGGAGAATCCTGGCCCAATGTCCCGCCGCAAAC
AGGGCAACCCGCAGCACTTGTCCCAGAGGGAGCTCATCACCCCAGAGGCTGACCATGTGGAGGCCGCCAT
CCTCGAAGAAGACGAGGGTCTGGAGATAGAGGAGCCAAGTGGCCTGGGGCTGATGGTGGGTGGCCCCGAC
CCTGACCTGCTCACCTGTGGCCAGTGTCAAATGAACTTCCCCTTGGGGGACATCCTGGTTTTTATAGAGC
ACAAAAGGAAGCAGTGTGGCGGCAGCTTGGGTGCCTGCTATGACAAGGCCCTGGACAAGGACAGCCCGCC
ACCCTCCTCACGCTCCGAGCTCAGGAAAGTGTCCGAGCCGGTGGAGATCGGGATCCAAGTCACCCCCGAC
GAAGATGACCACCTGCTCTCACCCACGAAAGGCATCTGTCCCAAGCAGGAGAACATTGCAGGGCCGTGCA
GGCCTGCCCAGCTGCCAGCGGTGGCCCCCATAGCTGCCTCCTCCCACCCTCACTCATCCGTGATCACTTC
ACCTCTGCGTGCCCTGGGCGCTCTCCCGCCCTGCCTCCCCCTGCCGTGCTGCAGCGCGCGCCCGGTCTCG
GGTGACGGGACTCAGGGTGAGGGTCAGACGGAGGCTCCCTTTGGATGCCAGTGTCAGTTGTCAGGTAAAG
ATGAGCCTTCCAGCTACATTTGCACAACATGCAAGCAGCCCTTCAACAGCGCGTGGTTCCTGCTGCAGCA
CGCGCAGAACACGCACGGCTTCCGCATCTACCTGGAGCCCGGGCCGGCCAGCAGCTCGCTCACGCCGCGG
CTCACCATCCCGCCGCCGCTCGGGCCGGAGGCCGTGGCGCAGTCCCCGCTCATGAATTTCCTGGGCGACA
GCAACCCCTTCAACCTGCTGCGCATGACGGGCCCCATCCTGCGGGACCACCCGGGCTTCGGCGAGGGCCG
CCTGCCGGGCACGCCGCCTCTCTTCAGTCCCCCGCCGCGCCACCACCTGGACCCGCACCGCCTCAGTGCC
GAGGAGATGGGGCTCGTCGCCCAGCACCCCAGTGCCTTCGACCGAGTCATGCGCCTGAACCCCATGGCCA
TCGACTCGCCCGCCATGGACTTCTCGCGGCGGCTCCGCGAGCTGGCGGGCAACAGCTCCACGCCGCCGCC
CGTGTCCCCGGGCCGCGGCAACCCTATGCACCGGCTCCTGAACCCCTTCCAGCCCAGCCCCAAGTCCCCG
TTCCTGAGCACGCCGCCGCTGCCGCCCATGCCCCCTGGCGGCACGCCGCCCCCGCAGCCGCCAGCCAAG
[153 nt withheld, positions 6090-6242]
CACATGCACAAGGCCGGCTCGCTGGCCGGCCGCTCCGACGACGGGCTCTCGGCCGCCAGCTCCCCCGAGC
CCGGCACCAGCGAGCTGGCGGGCGAGGGCCTCAAGGCGGCCGACGGTGACTTCCGCCACCACGAGAGCGA
CCCGTCGCTGGGCCACGAGCCGGAGGAGGAGGACGAGGAGGAGGAGGAGGAGGAGGAGGAGCTGCTACTG
GAGAACGAGAGCCGGCCCGAGTCGAGCTTCAGCATGGACTCGGAGCTGAGCCGCAACCGCGAGAACGGCG
GTGGTGGGGTGCCCGGGGTCCCGGGCGCGGGGGGCGGCGCGGCCAAGGCGCTGGCTGACGAGAAGGCGCT
GGTGCTGGGCAAGGTCATGGAGAACGTGGGCCTAGGCGCACTGCCGCAGTACGGCGAGCTCCTGGCCGAC
AAGCAGAAGCGCGGCGCCTTCCTGAAGCGTGCGGCGGGCGGCGGGGACGCGGGCGACGACGACGACGCGG
GCGGCTGCGGGGACGCGGGCGCGGGCGGCGCGGTCAACGGGCGCGGGGGCGGCTTCGCGCCAGGCACCGA
GCCCTTCCCCGGGCTCTTCCCGCGCAAGCCCGCGCCGCTGCCCAGCCCCGGGCTCAACAGCGCCGCCAAG
CGCATCAAGGTGGAGAAGGACCTGGAGCTGCCGCCCGCCGCGCTCATCCCGTCCGAGAACGTGTACTCGC
AGTGGCTGGTGGGCTACGCGGCGTCGCGGCACTTCATGAAGGACCCCTTCCTGGGCTTCACGGACGCACG
ACAGTCGCCCTTCGCCACGTCGTCCGAGCACTCGTCCGAGAACGGCAGCCTGCGCTTCTCCACGCCGCCC
GGGGACCTGCTGGACGGCGGCCTCTCGGGCCGCAGCGGCACGGCCAGCGGAGGCAGCACCCCGCACCTGG
GCGGCCCGGGCCCCGGGCGGCCCAGCTCCAAGGAGGGCCGCCGCAGCGACACGTGCGAGTACTGCGGCAA
GGTGTTCAAGAACTGCAGCAACTTGACGGTGCACCGGCGGAGCCACACCGGCGAGCGGCCTTACAAGTGC
GAGCTGTGCAACTACGCGTGCGCGCAGAGCAGCAAGCTCACGCGCCACATGAAGACGCACGGGCAGATCG
GCAAGGAGGTGTACCGCTGCGACATCTGCCAGATGCCCTTCAGCGTCTACAGCACCCTGGAGAAACACAT
GAAAAAGTGGCACGGCGAGCACTTGCTGACTAACGACGTCAAAATCGAGCAGGCCGAGAGGAGCTAAGAA
TTCGCGGCCGCTCAACCTCTGGATTACAAAATTTGTGAAAGATTGACTGGTATTCTTAACTATGTTGCTC
CTTTTACGCTATGTGGATACGCTGCTTTAATGCCTTTGTATCATGCTATTGCTTCCCGTATGGCTTTCAT
TTTCTCCTCCTTGTATAAATCCTGGTTGCTGTCTCTTTATGAGGAGTTGTGGCCCGTTGTCAGGCAACGT
GGCGTGGTGTGCACTGTGTTTGCTGACGCAACCCCCACTGGTTGGGGCATTGCCACCACCTGTCAGCTCC
TTTCCGGGACTTTCGCTTTCCCCCTCCCTATTGCCACGGCGGAACTCATCGCCGCCTGCCTTGCCCGCTG
CTGGACAGGGGCTCGGCTGTTGGGCACTGACAATTCCGTGGTGTTGTCGGGGAAATCATCGTCCTTTCCT
TGGCTGCTCGCCTGTGTTGCCACCTGGATTCTGCGCGGGACGTCCTTCTGCTACGTCCCTTCGGCCCTCA
ATCCAGCGGACCTTCCTTCCCGCGGCCTGCTGCCGGCTCTGCGGCCTCTTCCGCGTCTTCGCCTTCGCCC
TCAGACGAGTCGGATCTCCCTTTGGGCCGCCTCCCCGCAGGTACCTTTAAGACCAATGACTTACAAGGCA
GCTGTAGATCTTAGCCACTTTTTAAAAGAAAAGGGGGGACTGGAAGGGCTAATTCACTCCCAAAGAAGTC
AAGATCTGCTTTTTGCCTGTACTGGGTCTCTCTGGTTAGACCAGAGTCTCTCTGGTTAGACCAGATCTGA
GCCTGGGAGCTCTCTGGCTAACTAGGGAACCCACTGCTTAAGCCTCAATAAAGCTTGCCTTGAGTGCTTC
AAGTAGTGTGTGCCCGTCTGTTGTGTGACTCTGGTAACTAGAGATCCCTCAGACCCTTTTAGTCAGTGTG
GAAAATCTCTAGCAGTTTAAACCCGCTGATCAGCCTCGACTGTGCCTTCTAGTTGCCAGCCATCTGTTGT
TTGCCCCTCCCCCGTGCCTTCCTTGACCCTGGAAGGTGCCACTCCCACTGTCCTTTCCTAATAAAATGAG
GAAATTGCATCGCATTGTCTGAGTAGGTGTCATTCTATTCTGGGGGGTGGGGTGGGGCAGGACAGCAAGG
GGGAGGATTGGGAAGTCAATAGCAGGCATGCTGGGGATGCGGTGGGCTCTATGGGCGGCCGTTAATTAAG
CTTTTGTTCCCTTTAGTGAGGGTTAATTGCGCGCTTGGCGTAATCATGGTCATAGCTGTTTCCTGTGTGA
AATTGTTATCCGCTCACAATTCCACACAACATACGAGCCGGGAGCATAAAGTGTAAAGCCTGGGGTGCCT
AATGAGTGAGCTAACTCACATTAATTGCGTTGCGCTCACTGCCCGCTTTCCAGTCGGGAAACCTGTCGTG
CCAGCTGCATTAATGAATCGGCCAACGCGCGGGGAGAGGCGGTTTGCGTATTGGGCGCTCTTCCGCTTCC
TCGCTCACTGACTCGCTGCGCTCGGTCGTTCGGCTGCGGCGAGCGGTATCAGCTCACTCAAAGGCGGTAA
TACGGTTATCCACAGAATCAGGGGATAACGCAGGAAAGAACATGTGAGCAAAAGGCCAGCAAAAGGCCAG
GAACCGTAAAAAGGCCGCGTTGCTGGCGTTTTTCCATAGGCTCCGCCCCCCTGACGAGCATCACAAAAAT
CGACGCTCAAGTCAGAGGTGGCGAAACCCGACAGGACTATAAAGATACCAGGCGTTTCCCCCTGGAAGCT
CCCTCGTGCGCTCTCCTGTTCCGACCCTGCCGCTTACCGGATACCTGTCCGCCTTTCTCCCTTCGGGAAG
CGTGGCGCTTTCTCATAGCTCACGCTGTAGGTATCTCAGTTCGGTGTAGGTCGTTCGCTCCAAGCTGGGC
TGTGTGCACGAACCCCCCGTTCAGCCCGACCGCTGCGCCTTATCCGGTAACTATCGTCTTGAGTCCAACC
CGGTAAGACACGACTTATCGCCACTGGCAGCAGCCACTGGTAACAGGATTAGCAGAGCGAGGTATGTAGG
CGGTGCTACAGAGTTCTTGAAGTGGTGGCCTAACTACGGCTACACTAGAAGAACAGTATTTGGTATCTGC
GCTCTGCTGAAGCCAGTTACCTTCGGAAAAAGAGTTGGTAGCTCTTGATCCGGCAAACAAACCACCGCTG
GTAGCGGTGGTTTTTTTGTTTGCAAGCAGCAGATTACGCGCAGAAAAAAAGGATCTCAAGAAGATCCTTT
GATCTTTTCTACGGGGTCTGACGCTCAGTGGAACGAAAACTCACGTTAAGGGATTTTGGTCATGAGATTA
TCAAAAAGGATCTTCACCTAGATCCTTTTAAATTAAAAATGAAGTTTTAAATCAATCTAAAGTATATATG
AGTAAACTTGGTCTGACAGTTACCAATGCTTAATCAGTGAGGCACCTATCTCAGCGATCTGTCTATTTCG
TTCATCCATAGTTGCCTGACTCCCCGTCGTGTAGATAACTACGATACGGGAGGGCTTACCATCTGGCCCC
AGTGCTGCAATGATACCGCGAGACCCACGCTCACCGGCTCCAGATTTATCAGCAATAAACCAGCCAGCCG
GAAGGGCCGAGCGCAGAAGTGGTCCTGCAACTTTATCCGCCTCCATCCAGTCTATTAATTGTTGCCGGGA
AGCTAGAGTAAGTAGTTCGCCAGTTAATAGTTTGCGCAACGTTGTTGCCATTGCTACAGGCATCGTGGTG
TCACGCTCGTCGTTTGGTATGGCTTCATTCAGCTCCGGTTCCCAACGATCAAGGCGAGTTACATGATCCC
CCATGTTGTGCAAAAAAGCGGTTAGCTCCTTCGGTCCTCCGATCGTTGTCAGAAGTAAGTTGGCCGCAGT
GTTATCACTCATGGTTATGGCAGCACTGCATAATTCTCTTACTGTCATGCCATCCGTAAGATGCTTTTCT
GTGACTGGTGAGTACTCAACCAAGTCATTCTGAGAATAGTGTATGCGGCGACCGAGTTGCTCTTGCCCGG
CGTCAATACGGGATAATACCGCGCCACATAGCAGAACTTTAAAAGTGCTCATCATTGGAAAACGTTCTTC
GGGGCGAAAACTCTCAAGGATCTTACCGCTGTTGAGATCCAGTTCGATGTAACCCACTCGTGCACCCAAC
TGATCTTCAGCATCTTTTACTTTCACCAGCGTTTCTGGGTGAGCAAAAACAGGAAGGCAAAATGCCGCAA
AAAAGGGAATAAGGGCGACACGGAAATGTTGAATACTCATACTCTTCCTTTTTCAATATTATTGAAGCAT
TTATCAGGGTTATTGTCTCATGAGCGGATACATATTTGAATGTATTTAGAAAAATAAACAAATAGGGGTT
CCGCGCACATTTCCCCGAAAAGTGCCACCTAAATTGTAAGCGTTAATATTTTGTTAAAATTCGCGTTAAA
TTTTTGTTAAATCAGCTCATTTTTTAACCAATAGGCCGAAATCGGCAAAATCCCTTATAAATCAAAAGAA
TAGACCGAGATAGGGT
[37 nt withheld, positions 11019-11055]
AAAGAACGTGGACTCCAACGTCAAAGG
[49 nt withheld, positions 11083-11131]
T
[91 nt withheld, positions 11133-11223]
G
[124 nt withheld, positions 11225-11348]
CCCATTCGCCATTCAGGCTGCGCAACTGTTGGGAAGGGCGATCGGTGCGGGCCTCTTCGCTATTACGCCA
GCTGGCGAAAGGGGGATGTGCTGCAAGGCGATTAAGTTGGGTAACGCCAGGGTTTTCCCAGTCACGACGT
T
Features (pLannotate 1.2.2; 27 found; start..end, strand, type, name):
     27..45      +  promoter       T7 promoter: promoter for bacteriophage T7 RNA polymerase
    116..419     +  enhancer       CMV enhancer: human cytomegalovirus immediate early enhancer
    420..619     +  promoter       CMV promoter: human cytomegalovirus (CMV) immediate early promoter
    637..817     +  LTR            5' LTR (truncated): truncated 5' long terminal repeat (LTR) from HIV-1
    864..989     +  misc_feature   HIV-1 Ψ: packaging signal of human immunodeficiency virus type 1
    973..1311    +  CDS            HIV-1 gag (fragment): gag protein from human immunodeficiency virus 1; gag
   1486..1719    +  misc_feature   RRE: The Rev response element (RRE) of HIV-1 allows for Rev-dependent mRNA export from the nucleus to the cytoplasm.
   2096..2196    +  CDS            Rev (fragment): human immunodeficiency virus 1 (HIV-1) Rev protein; rev; enhances nuclear export of unspliced and incompletely spliced viral mRNAs
   2246..2363    +  misc_feature   cPPT/CTS: central polypurine tract and central termination sequence of HIV-1
   2853..3064    +  promoter       EF-1α core promoter: core promoter for human elongation factor EF-1α
   3065..4007    +  intron         EF-1α intron A: intron upstream of the start codon of human EF-1α
   4035..4742    +  CDS            mCherry: mCherry is a basic (constitutively fluorescent) red fluorescent protein published in 2004, derived from Discosoma sp.. It is reported to be a very rapidly-maturing monomer with low acid sensitivity.
   4815..7496    +  CDS            BCL11B (sequence partly withheld): BC11B_HUMAN - Also known as CTIP2, RIT1. Experimental evidence at protein level: Swiss-Prot protein existence level 1. Key regulator of both differentiation and survival of T- lymphocytes during thymocyte development in mammals. Essential in controlling the responsiveness of hematopoietic stem cells to chemotactic signals by modulating the expression of the receptors CCR7 and CCR9, which direct the movement of progenitor cells from the bone marrow to the thymus (PubMed:27959755). Is a regulator of IL2 promoter and enhances IL2 expression in activated CD4(+) T-lymphocytes (PubMed:16809611). Tum
   7514..8100    +  misc_feature   WPRE: woodchuck hepatitis virus posttranscriptional regulatory element
   8094..8240    +  CDS            nef (fragment): NEF_HV1LA - Experimental evidence at protein level: Swiss-Prot protein existence level 1. Extracellular Nef protein targets CD4(+) T-lymphocytes for apoptosis by interacting with CXCR4 surface receptors. From Human immunodeficiency virus type 1 group M subtype B (isolate Lai) (HIV-1).
   8248..8426    +  LTR            5' LTR (truncated): truncated 5' long terminal repeat (LTR) from HIV-1
   8452..8563    +  polyA_signal   bGH poly(A) signal: bovine growth hormone polyadenylation signal
   8702..8720    -  promoter       T3 promoter: promoter for bacteriophage T3 RNA polymerase
   8763..8785    -  protein_bind   lac operator (fragment): The lac repressor binds to the lac operator to inhibit transcription in E. coli. This inhibition can be relieved by adding lactose or isopropyl-β-D-thiogalactopyranoside (IPTG). lac repressor encoded by lacI
   8789..8819    -  promoter       lac promoter: promoter for the E. coli lac operon
   8834..8855    -  protein_bind   CAP binding site: CAP binding activates transcription in the presence of cAMP. E. coli catabolite activator protein
   8868..8960    -  CDS            lacI (fragment): lac repressor; lacI; The lac repressor binds to the lac operator to inhibit transcription in E. coli. This inhibition can be relieved by adding lactose or isopropyl-β-D-thiogalactopyranoside (IPTG).
   9143..9731    -  rep_origin     ori: high-copy-number ColE1/pMB1/pBR322/pUC origin of replication
   9902..10762   -  CDS            AmpR: β-lactamase; bla; confers resistance to ampicillin, carbenicillin, and related antibiotics
  10763..10867   -  promoter       AmpR promoter: bla
  10920..11348   -  rep_origin     f1 ori (sequence partly withheld): f1 bacteriophage origin of replication; arrow indicates direction of (+) strand synthesis
  11353..19      -  CDS            lacZα (fragment) (across the origin): LacZα fragment of β-galactosidase; lacZ fragment
