[The description below was written by a language model from this plasmid's Addgene catalogue record and pLannotate feature annotations shown in this document.]
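Description:
pKLV-EF1a-mCherryBCL11B-W is an HIV-1-based lentiviral transfer vector built on the pKLV-EF1a-mCherry-W backbone, designed to express human BCL11B fused to the red fluorescent protein mCherry in mammalian cells. It is propagated in E. coli through a high-copy ColE1/pUC-type origin with ampicillin selection (AmpR under its own bla promoter). The bacterial backbone also carries an f1 origin along with lac promoter/operator, lacZα and T7/T3 promoter remnants. The catalogue lists a total size of about 11.5 kb, which agrees closely with the 11,489-nt sequenced record.

In the viral portion, a CMV enhancer/promoter replaces the U3 region upstream of a truncated 5' LTR, so that genomic RNA can be produced in packaging cells without Tat. This is followed by the Ψ packaging signal with a gag fragment, the RRE for Rev-dependent nuclear export, and the cPPT/CTS element, which aids nuclear import of the preintegration complex. The internal expression cassette uses the human EF-1α core promoter with its intron A to drive mCherry, followed after a short gap by the BCL11B coding sequence; the record describes this as a fusion, placing mCherry at the N-terminus, although the linker is not annotated. A WPRE downstream enhances transcript stability and expression. The cassette ends in a truncated 3' LTR, consistent with a self-inactivating design, and a bGH polyadenylation signal.

No mammalian drug-selection marker is annotated, so transduced cells would be identified by mCherry fluorescence. The vector suits stable expression or rescue of BCL11B, a zinc-finger regulator of T-cell development, and it was deposited in connection with work on BAF complex function in human T-cell acute lymphoblastic leukemia.
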