Addgene plasmid #208758: pKLV-EF1a-mCherryBCL11B-W
Purpose: Lentiviral vector expressing mCherry fused with BCL11B cDNA
Depositing lab: Kosuke Yusa. Depositing organization: Kyoto University, Institute for Life and Medical Sciences. Publication: Canonical BAF complex regulates the oncogenic program in human T-cell acute lymphoblastic leukemia. Aoki K, Hyuga M, Tarumoto Y, Nishibuchi G, Ueda A, Ochi Y, Sugino S, Mikami T, Kobushi H, Kato I, Akahane K, Inukai T, Takaori-Kondo A, Takita J, Ogawa S, Yusa K. Blood. 2023 Nov 3:blood.2023020857. doi: 10.1182/blood.2023020857. PubMed 37922452.
Backbone
  Vector backbone: pKLV-EF1a-mCherry-W
  Backbone manufacturer: addgene
  Backbone size w/o insert (bp): 8742
  Total vector size (bp): 11496
  Vector type: Lentiviral
Growth in bacteria
  Bacterial resistance: Ampicillin, 100 μg/mL
  Growth temperature: 37°C
  Growth strain: NEB Stable
  Copy number: Unknown
Gene/Insert
  Gene/Insert name: BCL11B
  Species: H. sapiens (human)
  Entrez Gene: BCL11B (a.k.a. ATL1, ATL1-alpha, ATL1-beta, ATL1-delta, ATL1-gamma, CTIP-2, CTIP2, IDDFSTA, IMD49, RIT1, SMARCM2, ZNF856B, hRIT1-alpha)
  Cloning method: Gibson Cloning
  Sequencing primers: 5′ GTCAACATCAAGTTGGACATCACC; 3′ CAAAGGGAGATCCGACTCGT
Terms and licenses: Academic/Nonprofit Terms; Industry Terms: Not Available to Industry
How to cite: pKLV-EF1a-mCherryBCL11B-W was a gift from Kosuke Yusa (Addgene plasmid # 208758 ; http://n2t.net/addgene:208758 ; RRID:Addgene_208758)
